>Addgene plasmid #139628 | RET_KD-V5 | addgene full sequence | sequence record 297079 | Addgene NGS Result
GACATTGATTATTGACTAGTTATTAATAGTAATCAATTACGGGGTCATTAGTTCATAGCCCATATATGGA
GTTCCGCGTTACATAACTTACGGTAAATGGCCCGCCTGGCTGACCGCCCAACGACCCCCGCCCATTGACG
TCAATAATGACGTATGTTCCCATAGTAACGCCAATAGGGACTTTCCATTGACGTCAATGGGTGGAGTATT
TACGGTAAACTGCCCACTTGGCAGTACATCAAGTGTATCATATGCCAAGTACGCCCCCTATTGACGTCAA
TGACGGTAAATGGCCCGCCTGGCATTATGCCCAGTACATGACCTTATGGGACTTTCCTACTTGGCAGTAC
ATCTACGTATTAGTCATCGCTATTACCATGGTGATGCGGTTTTGGCAGTACATCAATGGGCGTGGATAGC
GGTTTGACTCACGGGGATTTCCAAGTCTCCACCCCATTGACGTCAATGGGAGTTTGTTTTGGCACCAAAA
TCAACGGGACTTTCCAAAATGTCGTAACAACTCCGCCCCATTGACGCAAATGGGCGGTAGGCGTGTACGG
TGGGAGGTCTATATAAGCAGAGCTCTCTGGCTAACTAGAGAACCCACTGCTTACTGGCTTATCGAAATTA
ATACGACTCACTATAGGGAGACCCAAGCTGGCTAGTTAAGCTATCAACAAGTTTGTACAAAAAAGTTGGC
ACCATGGCGAAGGCGACGTCCGGTGCCGCGGGGCTGCGTCTGCTGTTGCTGCTGCTGCTGCCGCTGCTAG
GCAAAGTGGCATTGGGCCTCTACTTCTCGAGGGATGCTTACTGGGAGAAGCTGTATGTGGACCAGGCGGC
CGGCACGCCCTTGCTGTACGTCCATGCCCTGCGGGACGCCCCTGAGGAGGTGCCCAGCTTCCGCCTGGGC
CAGCATCTCTACGGCACGTACCGCACACGGCTGCATGAGAACAACTGGATCTGCATCCAGGAGGACACCG
GCCTCCTCTACCTTAACCGGAGCCTGGACCATAGCTCCTGGGAGAAGCTCAGTGTCCGCAACCGCGGCTT
TCCCCTGCTCACCGTCTACCTCAAGGTCTTCCTGTCACCCACATCCCTTCGTGAGGGCGAGTGCCAGTGG
CCAGGCTGTGCCCGCGTATACTTCTCCTTCTTCAACACCTCCTTTCCAGCCTGCAGCTCCCTCAAGCCCC
GGGAGCTCTGCTTCCCAGAGACAAGGCCCTCCTTCCGCATTCGGGAGAACCGACCCCCAGGCACCTTCCA
CCAGTTCCGCCTGCTGCCTGTGCAGTTCTTGTGCCCCAACATCAGCGTGGCCTACAGGCTCCTGGAGGGT
GAGGGTCTGCCCTTCCGCTGCGCCCCGGACAGCCTGGAGGTGAGCACGCGCTGGGCCCTGGACCGCGAGC
AGCGGGAGAAGTACGAGCTGGTGGCCGTGTGCACCGTGCACGCCGGCGCGCGCGAGGAGGTGGTGATGGT
GCCCTTCCCGGTGACCGTGTACGACGAGGACGACTCGGCGCCCACCTTCCCCGCGGGCGTCGACACCGCC
AGCGCCGTGGTGGAGTTCAAGCGGAAGGAGGACACCGTGGTGGCCACGCTGCGTGTCTTCGATGCAGACG
TGGTACCTGCATCAGGGGAGCTGGTGAGGCGGTACACAAGCACGCTGCTCCCCGGGGACACCTGGGCCCA
GCAGACCTTCCGGGTGGAACACTGGCCCAACGAGACCTCGGTCCAGGCCAACGGCAGCTTCGTGCGGGCG
ACCGTACATGACTATAGGCTGGTTCTCAACCGGAACCTCTCCATCTCGGAGAACCGCACCATGCAGCTGG
CGGTGCTGGTCAATGACTCAGACTTCCAGGGCCCAGGAGCGGGCGTCCTCTTGCTCCACTTCAACGTGTC
GGTGCTGCCGGTCAGCCTGCACCTGCCCAGTACCTACTCCCTCTCCGTGAGCAGGAGGGCTCGCCGATTT
GCCCAGATCGGGAAAGTCTGTGTGGAAAACTGCCAGGCATTCAGTGGCATCAACGTCCAGTACAAGCTGC
ATTCCTCTGGTGCCAACTGCAGCACGCTAGGGGTGGTCACCTCAGCCGAGGACACCTCGGGGATCCTGTT
TGTGAATGACACCAAGGCCCTGCGGCGGCCCAAGTGTGCCGAACTTCACTACATGGTGGTGGCCACCGAC
CAGCAGACCTCTAGGCAGGCCCAGGCCCAGCTGCTTGTAACAGTGGAGGGGTCATATGTGGCCGAGGAGG
CGGGCTGCCCCCTGTCCTGTGCAGTCAGCAAGAGACGGCTGGAGTGTGAGGAGTGTGGCGGCCTGGGCTC
CCCAACAGGCAGGTGTGAGTGGAGGCAAGGAGATGGCAAAGGGATCACCAGGAACTTCTCCACCTGCTCT
CCCAGCACCAAGACCTGCCCCGACGGCCACTGCGATGTTGTGGAGACCCAAGACATCAACATTTGCCCTC
AGGACTGCCTCCGGGGCAGCATTGTTGGGGGACACGAGCCTGGGGAGCCCCGGGGGATTAAAGCTGGCTA
TGGCACCTGCAACTGCTTCCCTGAGGAGGAGAAGTGCTTCTGCGAGCCCGAAGACATCCAGGATCCACTG
TGCGACGAGCTGTGCCGCACGGTGATCGCAGCCGCTGTCCTCTTCTCCTTCATCGTCTCGGTGCTGCTGT
CTGCCTTCTGCATCCACTGCTACCACAAGTTTGCCCACAAGCCACCCATCTCCTCAGCTGAGATGACCTT
CCGGAGGCCCGCCCAGGCCTTCCCGGTCAGCTACTCCTCTTCCAGTGCCCGCCGGCCCTCGCTGGACTCC
ATGGAGAACCAGGTCTCCGTGGATGCCTTCAAGATCCTGGAGGATCCAAAGTGGGAATTCCCTCGGAAGA
ACTTGGTTCTTGGAAAAACTCTAGGAGAAGGCGAATTTGGAAAAGTGGTCAAGGCAACGGCCTTCCATCT
GAAAGGCAGAGCAGGGTACACCACGGTGGCCGTGAGGATGCTGAAAGAGAACGCCTCCCCGAGTGAGCTT
CGAGACCTGCTGTCAGAGTTCAACGTCCTGAAGCAGGTCAACCACCCACATGTCATCAAATTGTATGGGG
CCTGCAGCCAGGATGGCCCGCTCCTCCTCATCGTGGAGTACGCCAAATACGGCTCCCTGCGGGGCTTCCT
CCGCGAGAGCCGCAAAGTGGGGCCTGGCTACCTGGGCAGTGGAGGCAGCCGCAACTCCAGCTCCCTGGAC
CACCCGGATGAGCGGGCCCTCACCATGGGCGACCTCATCTCATTTGCCTGGCAGATCTCACAGGGGATGC
AGTATCTGGCCGAGATGAAGCTCGTTCATCGGGACTTGGCAGCCAGAAACATCCTGGTAGCTGAGGGGCG
GAAGATGAAGATTTCGGATTTCGGCTTGTCCCGAGATGTTTATGAAGAGGATTCGTACGTGAAGAGGAGC
CAGGGTCGGATTCCAGTTAAATGGATGGCAATTGAATCCCTTTTTGATCATATCTACACCACGCAAAGTG
ATGTATGGTCTTTTGGTGTCCTGCTGTGGGAGATCGTGACCCTAGGGGGAAACCCCTATCCTGGGATTCC
TCCTGAGCGGCTCTTCAACCTTCTGAAGACCGGCCACCGGATGGAGAGGCCAGACAACTGCAGCGAGGAG
ATGTACTGCCTGATGCTGCAATGCTGGAAGCAGGAGCCGGACAAAAGGCCGGTGTTTGCGGACATCAGCA
AAGACCTGGAGAAGATGATGGTTAAGAGGAGAGACTACTTGGACCTTGCGGCGTCCACTCCATCTGACTC
CCTGATTTATGACGACGGCCTCTCAGAGGAGGAGACACCGCTGGTGGACTGTAATAATGCCCCCCTCCCT
CGAGCCCTCCCTTCCACATGGATTGAAAACAAACTCTATGGTAGAATTTCCCATGCATTTACTAGATTCC
CAACTTTCTTGTACAAAGTGGTTGCTCTAGAAGGCTCTGGTAAACCGATTCCGAACCCGCTGCTGGGTCT
GGATTCTACCGGTTCCGGCAAACCGATCCCGAACCCGCTGCTGGGCCTGGACTCTACCGGTTCTGGTCTA
GAGGGCCCGCGGTTCGAAGGTAAGCCTATCCCTAACCCTCTCCTCGGTCTCGATTCTACGCGTACCGGTC
ATCATCACCATCACCATTGAGTTTAAACCCGCTGATCAGCCTCGACTGTGCCTTCTAGTTGCCAGCCATC
TGTTGTTTGCCCCTCCCCCGTGCCTTCCTTGACCCTGGAAGGTGCCACTCCCACTGTCCTTTCCTAATAA
AATGAGGAAATTGCATCGCATTGTCTGAGTAGGTGTCATTCTATTCTGGGGGGTGGGGTGGGGCAGGACA
GCAAGGGGGAGGATTGGGAAGACAATAGCAGGCATGCTGGGGATGCGGTGGGCTCTATGGCTTCTGAGGC
GGAAAGAACCAGCTGGGGCTCTAGGGGGTATCCCC
[124 nt withheld, positions 4446-4569]
C
[91 nt withheld, positions 4571-4661]
A
[49 nt withheld, positions 4663-4711]
CCTTTGACGTTGGAGTCCACGTTCTTT
[37 nt withheld, positions 4739-4775]
ACCCTATCTCGGTCTATTCTTTTGATTTATAAGGGATTTTGCCGATTTCGGCCTATTGGTTAAAAAATGA
GCTGATTTAACAAAAATTTAACGCGAATTAATTCTGTGGAATGTGTGTCAGTTAGGGTGTGGAAAGTCCC
CAGGCTCCCCAGCAGGCAGAAGTATGCAAAGCATGCATCTCAATTAGTCAGCAACCAGGTGTGGAAAGTC
CCCAGGCTCCCCAGCAGGCAGAAGTATGCAAAGCATGCATCTCAATTAGTCAGCAACCATAGTCCCGCCC
CTAACTCCGCCCATCCCGCCCCTAACTCCGCCCAGTTCCGCCCATTCTCCGCCCCATGGCTGACTAATTT
TTTTTATTTATGCAGAGGCCGAGGCCGCCTCTGCCTCTGAGCTATTCCAGAAGTAGTGAGGAGGCTTTTT
TGGAGGCCTAGGCTTTTGCAAAAAGCTCCCGGGAGCTTGTATATCCATTTTCGGATCTGATCAAGAGACA
GGATGAGGATCGTTTCGCATGATTGAACAAGATGGATTGCACGCAGGTTCTCCGGCCGCTTGGGTGGAGA
GGCTATTCGGCTATGACTGGGCACAACAGACAATCGGCTGCTCTGATGCCGCCGTGTTCCGGCTGTCAGC
GCAGGGGCGCCCGGTTCTTTTTGTCAAGACCGACCTGTCCGGTGCCCTGAATGAACTGCAGGACGAGGCA
GCGCGGCTATCGTGGCTGGCCACGACGGGCGTTCCTTGCGCAGCTGTGCTCGACGTTGTCACTGAAGCGG
GAAGGGACTGGCTGCTATTGGGCGAAGTGCCGGGGCAGGATCTCCTGTCATCTCACCTTGCTCCTGCCGA
GAAAGTATCCATCATGGCTGATGCAATGCGGCGGCTGCATACGCTTGATCCGGCTACCTGCCCATTCGAC
CACCAAGCGAAACATCGCATCGAGCGAGCACGTACTCGGATGGAAGCCGGTCTTGTCGATCAGGATGATC
TGGACGAAGAGCATCAGGGGCTCGCGCCAGCCGAACTGTTCGCCAGGCTCAAGGCGCGCATGCCCGACGG
CGAGGATCTCGTCGTGACCCATGGCGATGCCTGCTTGCCGAATATCATGGTGGAAAATGGCCGCTTTTCT
GGATTCATCGACTGTGGCCGGCTGGGTGTGGCGGACCGCTATCAGGACATAGCGTTGGCTACCCGTGATA
TTGCTGAAGAGCTTGGCGGCGAATGGGCTGACCGCTTCCTCGTGCTTTACGGTATCGCCGCTCCCGATTC
GCAGCGCATCGCCTTCTATCGCCTTCTTGACGAGTTCTTCTGAGCGGGACTCTGGGGTTCGCGAAATGAC
CGACCAAGCGACGCCCAACCTGCCATCACGAGATTTCGATTCCACCGCCGCCTTCTATGAAAGGTTGGGC
TTCGGAATCGTTTTCCGGGACGCCGGCTGGATGATCCTCCAGCGCGGGGATCTCATGCTGGAGTTCTTCG
CCCACCCCAACTTGTTTATTGCAGCTTATAATGGTTACAAATAAAGCAATAGCATCACAAATTTCACAAA
TAAAGCATTTTTTTCACTGCATTCTAGTTGTGGTTTGTCCAAACTCATCAATGTATCTTATCATGTCTGT
ATACCGTCGACCTCTAGCTAGAGCTTGGCGTAATCATGGTCATAGCTGTTTCCTGTGTGAAATTGTTATC
CGCTCACAATTCCACACAACATACGAGCCGGAAGCATAAAGTGTAAAGCCTGGGGTGCCTAATGAGTGAG
CTAACTCACATTAATTGCGTTGCGCTCACTGCCCGCTTTCCAGTCGGGAAACCTGTCGTGCCAGCTGCAT
TAATGAATCGGCCAACGCGCGGGGAGAGGCGGTTTGCGTATTGGGCGCTCTTCCGCTTCCTCGCTCACTG
ACTCGCTGCGCTCGGTCGTTCGGCTGCGGCGAGCGGTATCAGCTCACTCAAAGGCGGTAATACGGTTATC
CACAGAATCAGGGGATAACGCAGGAAAGAACATGTGAGCAAAAGGCCAGCAAAAGGCCAGGAACCGTAAA
AAGGCCGCGTTGCTGGCGTTTTTCCATAGGCTCCGCCCCCCTGACGAGCATCACAAAAATCGACGCTCAA
GTCAGAGGTGGCGAAACCCGACAGGACTATAAAGATACCAGGCGTTTCCCCCTGGAAGCTCCCTCGTGCG
CTCTCCTGTTCCGACCCTGCCGCTTACCGGATACCTGTCCGCCTTTCTCCCTTCGGGAAGCGTGGCGCTT
TCTCATAGCTCACGCTGTAGGTATCTCAGTTCGGTGTAGGTCGTTCGCTCCAAGCTGGGCTGTGTGCACG
AACCCCCCGTTCAGCCCGACCGCTGCGCCTTATCCGGTAACTATCGTCTTGAGTCCAACCCGGTAAGACA
CGACTTATCGCCACTGGCAGCAGCCACTGGTAACAGGATTAGCAGAGCGAGGTATGTAGGCGGTGCTACA
GAGTTCTTGAAGTGGTGGCCTAACTACGGCTACACTAGAAGAACAGTATTTGGTATCTGCGCTCTGCTGA
AGCCAGTTACCTTCGGAAAAAGAGTTGGTAGCTCTTGATCCGGCAAACAAACCACCGCTGGTAGCGGTGG
TTTTTTTGTTTGCAAGCAGCAGATTACGCGCAGAAAAAAAGGATCTCAAGAAGATCCTTTGATCTTTTCT
ACGGGGTCTGACGCTCAGTGGAACGAAAACTCACGTTAAGGGATTTTGGTCATGAGATTATCAAAAAGGA
TCTTCACCTAGATCCTTTTAAATTAAAAATGAAGTTTTAAATCAATCTAAAGTATATATGAGTAAACTTG
GTCTGACAGTTACCAATGCTTAATCAGTGAGGCACCTATCTCAGCGATCTGTCTATTTCGTTCATCCATA
GTTGCCTGACTCCCCGTCGTGTAGATAACTACGATACGGGAGGGCTTACCATCTGGCCCCAGTGCTGCAA
TGATACCGCGAGACCCACGCTCACCGGCTCCAGATTTATCAGCAATAAACCAGCCAGCCGGAAGGGCCGA
GCGCAGAAGTGGTCCTGCAACTTTATCCGCCTCCATCCAGTCTATTAATTGTTGCCGGGAAGCTAGAGTA
AGTAGTTCGCCAGTTAATAGTTTGCGCAACGTTGTTGCCATTGCTACAGGCATCGTGGTGTCACGCTCGT
CGTTTGGTATGGCTTCATTCAGCTCCGGTTCCCAACGATCAAGGCGAGTTACATGATCCCCCATGTTGTG
CAAAAAAGCGGTTAGCTCCTTCGGTCCTCCGATCGTTGTCAGAAGTAAGTTGGCCGCAGTGTTATCACTC
ATGGTTATGGCAGCACTGCATAATTCTCTTACTGTCATGCCATCCGTAAGATGCTTTTCTGTGACTGGTG
AGTACTCAACCAAGTCATTCTGAGAATAGTGTATGCGGCGACCGAGTTGCTCTTGCCCGGCGTCAATACG
GGATAATACCGCGCCACATAGCAGAACTTTAAAAGTGCTCATCATTGGAAAACGTTCTTCGGGGCGAAAA
CTCTCAAGGATCTTACCGCTGTTGAGATCCAGTTCGATGTAACCCACTCGTGCACCCAACTGATCTTCAG
CATCTTTTACTTTCACCAGCGTTTCTGGGTGAGCAAAAACAGGAAGGCAAAATGCCGCAAAAAAGGGAAT
AAGGGCGACACGGAAATGTTGAATACTCATACTCTTCCTTTTTCAATATTATTGAAGCATTTATCAGGGT
TATTGTCTCATGAGCGGATACATATTTGAATGTATTTAGAAAAATAAACAAATAGGGGTTCCGCGCACAT
TTCCCCGAAAAGTGCCACCTGACGTCGACGGATCGGGAGATCTCCCGATCCCCTATGGTGCACTCTCAGT
ACAATCTGCTCTGATGCCGCATAGTTAAGCCAGTATCTGCTCCCTGCTTGTGTGTTGGAGGTCGCTGAGT
AGTGCGCGAGCAAAATTTAAGCTACAACAAGGCAAGGCTTGACCGACAATTGCATGAAGAATCTGCTTAG
GGTTAGGCGTTTTGCGCTGCTTCGCGATGTACGGGCCAGATATACGCGTT
Features (pLannotate 1.2.2; 23 found; start..end, strand, type, name):
      1..380     +  enhancer       CMV enhancer: human cytomegalovirus immediate early enhancer
    381..584     +  promoter       CMV promoter: human cytomegalovirus (CMV) immediate early promoter
    580..613     +  LTR            5' LTR (truncated) (fragment): truncated 5' long terminal repeat (LTR) from HIV-1
    629..647     +  promoter       T7 promoter: promoter for bacteriophage T7 RNA polymerase
    678..695     +  protein_bind   attB1 (fragment): mutant version of attB; core recombination site for the Gateway® BP reaction BP Clonase™
    704..3892    +  CDS            RET: RET_HUMAN - Also known as CDHF12, CDHR16, PTC, RET51. Experimental evidence at protein level: Swiss-Prot protein existence level 1. Receptor tyrosine-protein kinase involved in numerous cellular mechanisms including cell proliferation, neuronal navigation, cell migration, and cell differentiation upon binding with glial cell derived neurotrophic factor family ligands. Phosphorylates PTK2/FAK1. Regulates both cell death/survival balance and positional information. Required for the molecular mechanisms orchestration during intestine organogenesis; involved in the development of enteric nervous s
   3919..3942    -  protein_bind   attB2: mutant version of attB; recombination site for the Gateway® BP reaction BP Clonase™
   4079..4120    +  CDS            V5 tag: epitope tag from simian virus 5
   4176..4400    +  polyA_signal   bGH poly(A) signal: bovine growth hormone polyadenylation signal
   4404..4425    +  promoter       SV40 promoter (fragment): SV40 enhancer and early promoter
   4446..4874    +  rep_origin     f1 ori (sequence partly withheld): f1 bacteriophage origin of replication; arrow indicates direction of (+) strand synthesis
   4888..5217    +  promoter       SV40 promoter: SV40 enhancer and early promoter
   5284..6075    +  CDS            neo: KKA2_KLEPN - Also known as kan, nptII. Experimental evidence at protein level: Swiss-Prot protein existence level 1. Resistance to kanamycin, neomycin, paromomycin, ribostamycin, butirosin and gentamicin B. From Klebsiella pneumoniae.
   6101..6259    +  CDS            ble (fragment): BLE_KLEPN - Experimental evidence at protein level: Swiss-Prot protein existence level 1. Binding protein with a strong affinity to the bleomycin family of antibiotics. Binds to CL990; an antimitotic-antibiotic compound. From Klebsiella pneumoniae.
   6254..6375    +  polyA_signal   SV40 poly(A) signal: SV40 polyadenylation signal
   6448..6464    -  protein_bind   lac operator: The lac repressor binds to the lac operator to inhibit transcription in E. coli. This inhibition can be relieved by adding lactose or isopropyl-β-D-thiogalactopyranoside (IPTG). lac repressor encoded by lacI
   6472..6502    -  promoter       lac promoter: promoter for the E. coli lac operon
   6517..6538    -  protein_bind   CAP binding site: CAP binding activates transcription in the presence of cAMP. E. coli catabolite activator protein
   6551..6643    -  CDS            lacI (fragment): lac repressor; lacI; The lac repressor binds to the lac operator to inhibit transcription in E. coli. This inhibition can be relieved by adding lactose or isopropyl-β-D-thiogalactopyranoside (IPTG).
   6826..7414    -  rep_origin     ori: high-copy-number ColE1/pMB1/pBR322/pUC origin of replication
   7585..8445    -  CDS            AmpR: β-lactamase; bla; confers resistance to ampicillin, carbenicillin, and related antibiotics
   8446..8550    -  promoter       AmpR promoter: bla
   8609..8661    -  misc_feature   bom (fragment): basis of mobility region from pBR322
