[The description below was written by a language model from this plasmid's Addgene catalogue record and pLannotate feature annotations shown in this document.]
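Description:
RET_KD-V5 is a mammalian expression plasmid built on the Gateway destination vector pcDNA/DEST40, carrying a kinase-dead (KD) version of the human receptor tyrosine kinase RET. The insert carries a K758R substitution, and the "KD" label implies that this change abolishes catalytic activity. The RET coding sequence was introduced by Gateway recombination and is flanked by attB1 and attB2 sites. It lies downstream of the human cytomegalovirus immediate-early enhancer and promoter, which drive strong constitutive transcription in mammalian cells, and a bovine growth hormone polyadenylation signal terminates the transcript. A T7 promoter sits between the CMV promoter and the insert. The catalogue entry describes a C-terminal 3xV5-6xHis tag supplied by the backbone. The automated annotation of the 8,815 nt sequence marks only a single V5 epitope downstream of attB2 and does not call a His tag, so the exact tag configuration should be confirmed against the sequence.

The plasmid is propagated in E. coli through a high-copy ColE1/pUC-type origin with ampicillin resistance (β-lactamase). An f1 origin is also present, which permits single-stranded DNA production. For mammalian cells, an SV40 early promoter drives the neomycin phosphotransferase gene, followed by an SV40 polyadenylation signal, allowing G418 selection of stable transfectants. Short annotated fragments, including an HIV-1 LTR piece, ble, lacI and bom, appear to be backbone remnants or sequence-similarity hits rather than functional elements.

The stated purpose is V5-His-tagged gene expression. The associated study concerns regulation of GDNF-dependent RET signalling by the phosphatase PTPRA, where a catalytically inactive RET would plausibly serve as a control alongside active receptor, with the tag used for detection or pulldown.
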