Addgene plasmid #139628: RET_KD-V5
Purpose: V5-His-tagged gene expression
Depositing lab: Markku Varjosalo. Depositing organization: University of Helsinki. Publication: PTPRA Phosphatase Regulates GDNF-Dependent RET Signaling and Inhibits the RET Mutant MEN2A Oncogenic Potential. Yadav L, Pietila E, Ohman T, Liu X, Mahato AK, Sidorova Y, Lehti K, Saarma M, Varjosalo M. iScience. 2020 Feb 21;23(2):100871. doi: 10.1016/j.isci.2020.100871. Epub 2020 Jan 31. PubMed 32062451.
Backbone
  Vector backbone: pcDNA/DEST40
  Vector type: Mammalian Expression
  Selectable markers: Neomycin (select with G418)
Growth in bacteria
  Bacterial resistance: Ampicillin, 100 μg/mL
  Growth temperature: 37°C
  Growth strain: DH5alpha
  Copy number: High Copy
Gene/Insert
  Gene/Insert name: RET KD
  Species: H. sapiens (human)
  Mutation: K758R
  Entrez Gene: RET (a.k.a. CDHF12, CDHR16, HSCR1, MEN2A, MEN2B, MTC1, PTC, RET-ELE1)
  Promoter: CMV
  Tag / fusion protein: 3xV5-6xHis (C terminal on backbone)
  Cloning method: Gateway Cloning
  Sequencing primers: 5′ CMV forward; 3′ BGH reverse
Terms and licenses: Academic/Nonprofit Terms; Industry Terms: Not Available to Industry
How to cite: RET_KD-V5 was a gift from Markku Varjosalo (Addgene plasmid # 139628 ; http://n2t.net/addgene:139628 ; RRID:Addgene_139628)
